Addgene plasmid #124421: pC-0
Purpose: (Empty Backbone) Full MCS (step 2)
Depositing lab: Yolanda Schaerli. Depositing organization: Universite de Lausanne (UNIL). Publication: A Framework for the Modular and Combinatorial Assembly of Synthetic Gene Circuits. Santos-Moreno J, Schaerli Y. ACS Synth Biol. 2019 Jul 19;8(7):1691-1697. doi: 10.1021/acssynbio.9b00174. Epub 2019 Jun 24. PubMed 31185158.
Backbone
  Vector backbone: pCOLA
  Vector type: Bacterial Expression, Synthetic Biology
Growth in bacteria
  Bacterial resistance: Kanamycin, 50 μg/mL
  Growth temperature: 37°C
  Growth strain: DH5alpha
  Copy number: High Copy
Terms and licenses: Academic/Nonprofit Terms; Industry Terms: Not Available to Industry
Depositor comments: GenBank file with original annotations can be downloaded from the "Resource Information" section. Please visit https://www.biorxiv.org/content/10.1101/611574v1 for bioRxiv preprint.
How to cite: pC-0 was a gift from Yolanda Schaerli (Addgene plasmid # 124421 ; http://n2t.net/addgene:124421 ; RRID:Addgene_124421)
