[The description below was written by a language model from this plasmid's Addgene catalogue record and pLannotate feature annotations shown in this document.]
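Description:
pC-0 is an empty bacterial backbone of about 4.2 kb built on pCOLA. It is intended as a destination vector in a modular, combinatorial cloning framework for assembling synthetic gene circuits in E. coli. The record labels it as carrying the "full MCS" and belonging to "step 2" of that assembly scheme, which implies that parts or units built earlier are combined in this plasmid. The details of the cloning sites are not given in the catalogue fields, and the multiple cloning site is not annotated in the feature table.

The plasmid replicates from the ColA origin, which is compatible with several other common origins, so it can be maintained alongside additional plasmids in the same cell. This is useful when a circuit is split across several vectors. The depositor lists the copy number as high. Selection is with kanamycin, through an aph(3')-Ia aminoglycoside phosphotransferase gene driven by a bla-type (AmpR) promoter. A second short fragment of that promoter and a small remnant of a tetracycline resistance gene also appear, and these look like leftovers from vector construction rather than functional elements.

The regulatory scaffold is an L-arabinose-inducible module. The araC regulator gene is transcribed divergently from the araBAD promoter, so anything placed downstream of that promoter can be induced with arabinose. An unannotated stretch of roughly 900 nt follows the promoter and presumably holds the cloning region. It is followed by a fragment of the rrnB T1 terminator and by the rrnB T2 terminator, which stop transcription from running into the rest of the backbone. No insert, reporter or tag is recorded, consistent with the plasmid's role as an empty vector.
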