Features (pLannotate 1.2.2; 9 found; start..end, strand, type, name):
     27..311     +  promoter       araBAD promoter: araBAD; promoter of the L-arabinose operon of E. coli; the araC regulatory gene is transcribed in the opposite direction (Guzman et al., 1995)
   1221..1254    +  terminator     rrnB T1 terminator (fragment): Escherichia coli rrnB; transcription terminator T1 from the E. coli rrnB gene
   1346..1373    +  terminator     rrnB T2 terminator: transcription terminator T2 from the E. coli rrnB gene
   1495..1552    +  promoter       AmpR promoter (fragment): bla
   1561..2376    -  CDS            KanR: aminoglycoside phosphotransferase; aph(3')-Ia; confers resistance to kanamycin in bacteria or G418 (Geneticin®) in eukaryotes
   2377..2468    -  promoter       AmpR promoter: bla
   2486..3121    -  rep_origin     ColA ori: Plasmids containing the ColA origin of replication can be propagated in E. coli cells that contain additional plasmids with compatible origins.
   3206..3246    -  CDS            TcR (fragment): tetracycline efflux protein; tet; confers resistance to tetracycline
   3272..4150    -  CDS            araC: L-arabinose regulatory protein; araC
>Addgene plasmid #124421 | pC-0 | addgene full sequence | sequence record 244266 | Addgene NGS Result
ACTTTTCATACTCCCGCCATTCAGAGAAGAAACCAATTGTCCATATTGCATCAGACATTGCCGTCACTGC
GTCTTTTACTGGCTCTTCTCGCTAACCAAACCGGTAACCCCGCTTATTAAAAGCATTCTGTAACAAAGCG
GGACCAAAGCCATGACAAAAACGCGTAACAAAAGTGTCTATAATCACGGCAGAAAAGTCCACATTGATTA
TTTGCACGGCGTCACACTTTGCTATGCCATAGCATTTTTATCCATAAGATTAGCGGTTCCTACCTGACGC
TTTTTATCGCAACTCTCTACTGTTTCTCCATACCGAATTCATAGGATAGATTCTGGAAACTTTACCGTCC
GAGCTCAGGCTTACCTTACTCGAGCAATAAACAGTTGATAGGGCTTCTCCGTTACCATGGTTCAGCCAAA
AAACTTAAGACCGCCGGTCTTGTCCACTACCTTGCAGTAATGCGGTGGACAGGATCGGCGGTTTTCTTTT
CTCTTCTCAATTCTTCTGACCTGTAACGAATAATAGATAGTAAAGTAGTCTCCGATTGAGTTTTCTCTGC
CGAGTCCCACCCAGTTCTGTGATTTCAGTAAGTTGGTAATTGATACACTGTTGCGAGAACTGCTGCCTGG
TAGTAGATAGGTTGTTATTGAGTAAGAAGGTAAAGTGAACGAAATCCCTGAAACTGAGACTGTAGAAAAT
AAGCTTGTCCAGACTATTGGATCCAAGAGATTTCTACACGATTGAGCACTGTCTCCTGCAGGCTCGGTAC
CAAATTCCAGAAAAGAGGCCTCCCGAAAGGGGGGCCTTTTTTCGTTTTGGTCCTAATAGATAAAGGATAG
GTCTGGTAGTGTTGTTCGTTCTCGCAGGTAAATCAATAATACTCAGCAGTTCCGTAGACTTTTCAGTGGG
ACAGGGTAGCGATAACAGATAGATTGTAATAAGACACAGTAGGTGCTCGTAGTTGCGTGAAGAGAACCGC
TCAGGAAATCCAGTCAGAAGTATTGGTAATCGTTGAAAACTCAGTCGACGCACTTACTGAAGACGTCCTA
TTACACTCGTCGTTGGAAACTGAAGATGCGGCCGCGGAAACACAGAAAAAAGCCCGCACCTGACAGTGCG
GGCTTTTTTTTTCGACCAAAGGTAGCGAACGACGAGTCACTGTTGAGGATAAATACTTTCTCTACTAGGC
GCCTGTTACACAGGTCCTCAGCGGCGCGCCTTTGTCGGTGAACGCTCTCCTGAGTAGGACAAATCCGCCG
GGAGCGGATTTGAACGTTGTGAAGCAACGGCCCGGAGGGTGGCGGGCAGGACGCCCGCCATAAACTGCCA
GGCATCAAACTAAGCAGAAGGCCATCCTGACGGATGGCCTTTTTGCGTTTCAGATCTACCGGTAAACCAG
CAATAGACATAAGCGGCTATTTAACGACCCTGCCCTGAACCGACGACAAGCTGACGACCGGGTCTCCGCA
AGTGGCACTTTTCGGGGAAATGTGCGCGGAACCCCTATTTGTTTATTTTTCTAAATACATTCAAATATGT
ATCCGCTCATGAATTAATTCTTAGAAAAACTCATCGAGCATCAAATGAAACTGCAATTTATTCATATCAG
GATTATCAATACCATATTTTTGAAAAAGCCGTTTCTGTAATGAAGGAGAAAACTCACCGAGGCAGTTCCA
TAGGATGGCAAGATCCTGGTATCGGTCTGCGATTCCGACTCGTCCAACATCAATACAACCTATTAATTTC
CCCTCGTCAAAAATAAGGTTATCAAGTGAGAAATCACCATGAGTGACGACTGAATCCGGTGAGAATGGCA
AAAGTTTATGCATTTCTTTCCAGACTTGTTCAACAGGCCAGCCATTACGCTCGTCATCAAAATCACTCGC
ATCAACCAAACCGTTATTCATTCGTGATTGCGCCTGAGCGAGACGAAATACGCGGTCGCTGTTAAAAGGA
CAATTACAAACAGGAATCGAATGCAACCGGCGCAGGAACACTGCCAGCGCATCAACAATATTTTCACCTG
AATCAGGATATTCTTCTAATACCTGGAATGCTGTTTTCCCGGGGATCGCAGTGGTGAGTAACCATGCATC
ATCAGGAGTACGGATAAAATGCTTGATGGTCGGAAGAGGCATAAATTCCGTCAGCCAGTTTAGTCTGACC
ATCTCATCTGTAACATCATTGGCAACGCTACCTTTGCCATGTTTCAGAAACAACTCTGGCGCATCGGGCT
TCCCATACAATCGATAGATTGTCGCACCTGATTGCCCGACATTATCGCGAGCCCATTTATACCCATATAA
ATCAGCATCCATGTTGGAATTTAATCGCGGCCTAGAGCAAGACGTTTCCCGTTGAATATGGCTCATACTC
TTCCTTTTTCAATATTATTGAAGCATTTATCAGGGTTATTGTCTCATGAGCGGATACATATTTGAATGTA
TTTAGAAAAATAAACAAATAGGCATGCTAGCGCAGAAACGTCCTAGAAGATGCCAGGAGGATACTTAGCA
GAGAGACAATAAGGCCGGAGCGAAGCCGTTTTTCCATAGGCTCCGCCCCCCTGACGAACATCACGAAATC
TGACGCTCAAATCAGTGGTGGCGAAACCCGACAGGACTATAAAGATACCAGGCGTTTCCCCCTGATGGCT
CCCTCTTGCGCTCTCCTGTTCCCGTCCTGCGGCGTCCGTGTTGTGGTGGAGGCTTTACCCAAATCACCAC
GTCCCGTTCCGTGTAGACAGTTCGCTCCAAGCTGGGCTGTGTGCAAGAACCCCCCGTTCAGCCCGACTGC
TGCGCCTTATCCGGTAACTATCATCTTGAGTCCAACCCGGAAAGACACGACAAAACGCCACTGGCAGCAG
CCATTGGTAACTGAGAATTAGTGGATTTAGATATCGAGAGTCTTGAAGTGGTGGCCTAACAGAGGCTACA
CTGAAAGGACAGTATTTGGTATCTGCGCTCCACTAAAGCCAGTTACCAGGTTAAGCAGTTCCCCAACTGA
CTTAACCTTCGATCAAACCGCCTCCCCAGGCGGTTTTTTCGTTTACAGAGCAGGAGATTACGACGATCGT
AAAAGGATCTCAAGAAGATCCTTTACGGATTCCCGACACCATCACTCTAGATTTCAGTGCAATTTATCTC
TTCAAATGTAGCACCTGAAGTCAGCCCCATACGATATAAGTTGTAATTCTCATGTTAGTCATGCCCCGCG
CCCACCGGAAGGAGCTGACTGGGTTGCTCCTAGGGTCTGATTCGTTACCAATTATGACAACTTGACGGCT
ACATCATTCACTTTTTCTTCACAACCGGCACGGAACTCGCTCGGGCTGGCCCCGGTGCATTTTTTAAATA
CCCGCGAGAAATAGAGTTGATCGTCAAAACCAACATTGCGACCGACGGTGGCGATAGGCATCCGGGTGGT
GCTCAAAAGCAGCTTCGCCTGGCTGATACGTTGGTCCTCGCGCCAGCTTAAGACGCTAATCCCTAACTGC
TGGCGGAAAAGATGTGACAGACGCGACGGCGACAAGCAAACATGCTGTGCGACGCTGGCGATATCAAAAT
TGCTGTCTGCCAGGTGATCGCTGATGTACTGACAAGCCTCGCGTACCCGATTATCCATCGGTGGATGGAG
CGACTCGTTAATCGCTTCCATGCGCCGCAGTAACAATTGCTCAAGCAGATTTATCGCCAGCAGCTCCGAA
TAGCGCCCTTCCCCTTGCCCGGCGTTAATGATTTGCCCAAACAGGTCGCTGAAATGCGGCTGGTGCGCTT
CATCCGGGCGAAAGAACCCCGTATTGGCAAATATTGACGGCCAGTTAAGCCATTCATGCCAGTAGGCGCG
CGGACGAAAGTAAACCCACTGGTGATACCATTCGCGAGCCTCCGGATGACGACCGTAGTGATGAATCTCT
CCTGGCGGGAACAGCAAAATATCACCCGGTCGGCAAACAAATTCTCGTCCCTGATTTTTCACCACCCCCT
GACCGCGAATGGTGAGATTGAGAATATAACCTTTCATTCCCAGCGGTCGGTCGATAAAAAAATCGAGATA
ACCGTTGGCCTCAATCGGCGTTAAACCCGCCACCAGATGGGCATTAAACGAGTATCCCGGCAGCAGGGGA
TCATTTTGCGCTTCAGCCAT
